Addgene plasmid #128412: pNM262
Purpose: Vanillic acid inducible production of lysostaphin. LsyT with the amyE signaling peptide for secretion.
Depositing lab: Christopher Voigt. Depositing organization: Massachusetts Institute of Technology. Publication: Resilient living materials built by printing bacterial spores. Gonzalez LM, Mukhitov N, Voigt CA. Nat Chem Biol. 2019 Dec 2. pii: 10.1038/s41589-019-0412-5. doi: 10.1038/s41589-019-0412-5. PubMed 31792444.
Backbone
  Vector backbone: pLG320
  Backbone size w/o insert (bp): 7499
  Total vector size (bp): 8497
  Vector type: Bacterial Expression, Synthetic Biology
Growth in bacteria
  Bacterial resistance: Ampicillin, 100 μg/mL
  Growth temperature: 37°C
  Growth strain: DH5alpha
  Copy number: High Copy
Gene/Insert
  Gene/Insert name: Lysostaphin
  Species: Staphylococcus simulans
  Entrez Gene: epr (a.k.a. pACK1_p44)
  Promoter: Pspank(V)
  Tag / fusion protein: amyE SP (N terminal on insert)
  Cloning method: Gibson Cloning
  Sequencing primers: 5′ caaatccgccgctctagctaag; 3′ gacccggtttaatacgagg
Terms and licenses: Academic/Nonprofit Terms; Industry Terms: Not Available to Industry
How to cite: pNM262 was a gift from Christopher Voigt (Addgene plasmid # 128412 ; http://n2t.net/addgene:128412 ; RRID:Addgene_128412)
