[The description below was written by a language model from this plasmid's Addgene catalogue record and pLannotate feature annotations shown in this document.]
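Description:
pNM262 is a bacterial expression and synthetic-biology plasmid built on the pLG320 backbone (about 8.5 kb in total) for vanillic acid-inducible production and secretion of lysostaphin, the glycyl-glycine endopeptidase of Staphylococcus simulans that lyses staphylococci by cleaving the polyglycine cross-bridges of their peptidoglycan. In E. coli it is maintained at high copy through a ColE1/pUC-type origin and selected with ampicillin via the bla gene and its own promoter. The feature table also shows large amyE fragments on either side of the cargo, together with a complete spc (aad9) spectinomycin adenylyltransferase gene. This layout is typical of a Bacillus subtilis integration vector that inserts by double crossover at the amyE locus under spectinomycin selection, although the catalogue fields do not explicitly name the final host.

The expression cassette is driven by Pspank(V), the vanillic acid-responsive promoter listed in the record, which the annotation software did not detect. No regulator gene for the vanillate response is annotated either, so the record does not show whether one is carried on the plasmid. Upstream rrnB T1/T2 and lambda t0 terminators insulate the cassette from read-through. An sTRSV hammerhead ribozyme precedes the coding region, probably acting as a self-cleaving insulator that standardises the 5' end of the transcript. A short amyE fragment encoding the amylase signal peptide is fused to the N-terminus of the lysostaphin sequence, which is annotated by homology to the related ALE-1 enzyme, directing export of the protein. A lambda t0 terminator closes the unit. Several short fragment hits in the backbone (TcR, NeoR/KanR, phage and yeast proteins) are probably spurious or vestigial matches. The plasmid comes from work on living materials made by printing bacterial spores, where induced cells would secrete an anti-staphylococcal enzyme.
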