Features (pLannotate 1.2.2; 23 found; start..end, strand, type, name):
     96..635     -  CDS            amyE (fragment): AMY_BACSU - Also known as amyA. Experimental evidence at protein level: Swiss-Prot protein existence level 1. From Bacillus subtilis (strain 168).
    855..959     +  promoter       AmpR promoter: bla
    960..1817    +  CDS            bla: BLAT_ECOLX - Experimental evidence at protein level: Swiss-Prot protein existence level 1. TEM-type are the most prevalent beta-lactamases in enterobacteria; they hydrolyze the beta-lactam bond in susceptible beta-lactam antibiotics, thus conferring resistance to penicillins and cephalosporins. TEM-3 and TEM-4 are capable of hydrolyzing cefotaxime and ceftazidime. TEM-5 is capable of hydrolyzing ceftazidime. TEM-6 is capable of hydrolyzing ceftazidime and aztreonam. TEM-8/CAZ-2, TEM- 16/CAZ-7 and TEM-24/CAZ-6 are markedly active against ceftazidime. IRT- 4 shows resistance to beta-lactamase in
   1991..2579    +  rep_origin     ori: high-copy-number ColE1/pMB1/pBR322/pUC origin of replication
   2603..2692    +  CDS            str (fragment): STR_KLEPN - Protein inferred from homology: Swiss-Prot protein existence level 3. The aminoglycoside phosphotransferases achieve inactivation of their antibiotic substrates by phosphorylation. From Klebsiella pneumoniae.
   2759..2818    +  CDS            ENDON_BPT5 (fragment): Experimental evidence at transcript level: Swiss-Prot protein existence level 2. Endonuclease responsible for the single-chain interruptions (nicks) located at specific positions in the minus strand of the viral genome. From Escherichia phage T5 (Enterobacteria phage T5).
   2840..2911    +  CDS            RAF1 (fragment): RAF_YEAST - Experimental evidence at transcript level: Swiss-Prot protein existence level 2. Antagonizes transcriptional repression of recombinase FLP by REP1-REP2. May play a role in plasmid partitioning. From Saccharomyces cerevisiae (strain ATCC 204508 / S288c) (Baker's yeast).
   3043..3079    +  CDS            NeoR/KanR (fragment): aminoglycoside phosphotransferase confers resistance to neomycin, kanamycin, and G418 (Geneticin®)
   3090..3272    +  CDS            D20 (fragment): CAPSD_BPT5 - Experimental evidence at protein level: Swiss-Prot protein existence level 1. Major capsid protein that self-associates to form 120 hexamers and 11 pentamers, building the T=13 icosahedral capsid which about 860 Angstroms in diameter. Responsible for its self-assembly into a procapsid. The phage does not need to encode a separate scaffolfing protein because its capsid protein contains the delta domain that carries that function. The capsid gains its final stability through the reorganization of the subunits that takes place upon expansion. DNA encapsidation through the portal trig
   3273..3569    -  CDS            TcR (fragment): tetracycline efflux protein; tet; confers resistance to tetracycline
   3562..3714    -  CDS            ldh (fragment): LDH_MYCPN - Experimental evidence at protein level: Swiss-Prot protein existence level 1. Catalyzes the conversion of lactate to pyruvate. From Mycoplasma pneumoniae (strain ATCC 29342 / M129).
   3883..4131    -  CDS            amyE (fragment): AMY_BACSU - Also known as amyA. Experimental evidence at protein level: Swiss-Prot protein existence level 1. From Bacillus subtilis (strain 168).
   4134..4316    -  CDS            amyE (fragment): AMY_BACSU - Also known as amyA. Experimental evidence at protein level: Swiss-Prot protein existence level 1. From Bacillus subtilis (strain 168).
   4322..4882    -  CDS            amyE (fragment): AMY_BACSU - Also known as amyA. Experimental evidence at protein level: Swiss-Prot protein existence level 1. From Bacillus subtilis (strain 168).
   5010..5771    -  CDS            spc: S9AD_ENTFL - Also known as aad9 From Enterococcus faecalis (Streptococcus faecalis).
   6085..6171    +  terminator     rrnB T1 terminator: Escherichia coli rrnB; transcription terminator T1 from the E. coli rrnB gene
   6190..6217    +  terminator     rrnB T2 terminator: transcription terminator T2 from the E. coli rrnB gene
   6296..6316    +  terminator     lambda t0 terminator (fragment): minimal transcription terminator from phage lambda (Scholtissek and Grosse, 1987)
   6404..6453    +  misc_RNA       sTRSV HHRz: hammerhead ribozyme from the tobacco ringspot virus satellite RNA (Khvorova et al., 2003)
   6501..6599    +  CDS            amyE (fragment): AMY_BACSU - Also known as amyA. Experimental evidence at protein level: Swiss-Prot protein existence level 1. From Bacillus subtilis (strain 168).
   6615..7337    +  CDS            ALE1_STACP (fragment): Experimental evidence at protein level: Swiss-Prot protein existence level 1. Lyses staphylococcal cells by hydrolyzing the polyglycine interpeptide bridges of the peptidoglycan. From Staphylococcus capitis.
   7339..7365    +  CDS            lacZα (fragment): LacZα fragment of β-galactosidase; lacZ fragment
   7376..7470    +  terminator     lambda t0 terminator: transcription terminator from phage lambda
>Addgene plasmid #128412 | pNM262 | addgene full sequence | sequence record 252487 | Addgene NGS Result
ACCATTACCAGTTGGTCTGGTGTCAAAAATAATAATAACCGGGCAGGCCATGTCTGCCCGTATTTCGCGT
AAGGAAATCCATTATGTACTATTTAATTCTGCGTGACATCCCATCGATCAGACCAGTTTTTAATTTGTGT
GTTTCCATGTGTCCAGTTTGGAATACTCTTAACCTCATTGGAAATCGCGGCATAATCACTGGTGGTATGA
TTGATGACCGCGTCAACAATGACCTTTATGCCATATTCTTCAGCGGCTGCACACATTTCTTTAAATTCTT
GTTCAGTACCTAAGTAACGGTTGCCAATTTGATACGATGTCGGCTGATACAGCCAGTACCAGTTCGACAT
GCTTTTATCTCCTTGATTCCCTTCCTTTACTTGGTTAATCGGAGATGTCTGAATGGCTGTATATCCTGCA
TCATGAATATCCTTCATATTGTGTTTTAACGTATTGAACGACCAATTCCATGCATGAAGAATGGTTCCGC
TTTTGATCGACGGTGCTGTAAGCTCATTCGATTTGTTCGCCGTTTCAGCACTCGCAGCCGCCGGTCCTGC
CAGAACCAAATGAAACAGCAATAAAAATCCAGCGAATAACGGCAGTAAAGAGGTTTTGAATCGTTTTGCA
AACATTCTTGACACTCCTTATTTGATTTTTTGAAGACTTACTTCGGAGTCAAAAATCCCTCTTACTTCAT
TCTTCCGCTTCCTCCTTTCAAACCGATGTGAAGACTGGAGAATTTTGTTAATTCTTGAAGACGAAAGGGC
CTCGTGATACGCCTATTTTTATAGGTTAATGTCATGATAATAATGGTTTCTTAGACGTCAGGTGGCACTT
TTCGGGGAAATGTGCGCGGAACCCCTATTTGTTTATTTTTCTAAATACATTCAAATATGTATCCGCTCAT
GAGACAATAACCCTGATAAATGCTTCAATAATATTGAAAAAGGAAGAGTATGAGTATTCAACATTTCCGT
GTCGCCCTTATTCCCTTTTTTGCGGCATTTTGCCTTCCTGTTTTTGCTCACCCAGAAACGCTGGTGAAAG
TAAAAGATGCTGAAGATCAGTTGGGTGCACGAGTGGGTTACATCGAACTGGATCTCAACAGCGGTAAGAT
CCTTGAGAGTTTTCGCCCCGAAGAACGTTTTCCAATGATGAGCACTTTTAAAGTTCTGCTATGTGGCGCG
GTATTATCCCGTGTTGACGCCGGGCAAGAGCAACTCGGTCGCCGCATACACTATTCTCAGAATGACTTGG
TTGAGTACTCACCAGTCACAGAAAAGCATCTTACGGATGGCATGACAGTAAGAGAATTATGCAGTGCTGC
CATAACCATGAGTGATAACACTGCGGCCAACTTACTTCTGACAACGATCGGAGGACCGAAGGAGCTAACC
GCTTTTTTGCACAACATGGGGGATCATGTAACTCGCCTTGATCGTTGGGAACCGGAGCTGAATGAAGCCA
TACCAAACGACGAGCGTGACACCACGATGCCTGCAGCAATGGCAACAACGTTGCGCAAACTATTAACTGG
CGAACTACTTACTCTAGCTTCCCGGCAACAATTAATAGACTGGATGGAGGCGGATAAAGTTGCAGGACCA
CTTCTGCGCTCGGCCCTTCCGGCTGGCTGGTTTATTGCTGATAAATCTGGAGCCGGTGAGCGTGGGTCGC
GCGGTATCATTGCAGCACTGGGGCCAGATGGTAAGCCCTCCCGTATCGTAGTTATCTACACGACGGGGAG
TCAGGCAACTATGGATGAACGAAATAGACAGATCGCTGAGATAGGTGCCTCACTGATTAAGCATTGGTAA
CTGTCAGACCAAGTTTACTCATATATACTTTAGATTGATTTAAAACTTCATTTTTAATTTAAAAGGATCT
AGGTGAAGATCCTTTTTGATAATCTCATGACCAAAATCCCTTAACGTGAGTTTTCGTTCCACTGAGCGTC
AGACCCCGTAGAAAAGATCAAAGGATCTTCTTGAGATCCTTTTTTTCTGCGCGTAATCTGCTGCTTGCAA
ACAAAAAAACCACCGCTACCAGCGGTGGTTTGTTTGCCGGATCAAGAGCTACCAACTCTTTTTCCGAAGG
TAACTGGCTTCAGCAGAGCGCAGATACCAAATACTGTCCTTCTAGTGTAGCCGTAGTTAGGCCACCACTT
CAAGAACTCTGTAGCACCGCCTACATACCTCGCTCTGCTAATCCTGTTACCAGTGGCTGCTGCCAGTGGC
GATAAGTCGTGTCTTACCGGGTTGGACTCAAGACGATAGTTACCGGATAAGGCGCAGCGGTCGGGCTGAA
CGGGGGGTTCGTGCACACAGCCCAGCTTGGAGCGAACGACCTACACCGAACTGAGATACCTACAGCGTGA
GCTATGAGAAAGCGCCACGCTTCCCGAAGGGAGAAAGGCGGACAGGTATCCGGTAAGCGGCAGGGTCGGA
ACAGGAGAGCGCACGAGGGAGCTTCCAGGGGGAAACGCCTGGTATCTTTATAGTCCTGTCGGGTTTCGCC
ACCTCTGACTTGAGCGTCGATTTTTGTGATGCTCGTCAGGGGGGCGGAGCCTATGGAAAAACGCCAGCAA
CGCGGCCCGACCTCGAGCTGGATACTTCCCGTCCGCCAGGGGGACATGCCGGCGATGCTGAAGGTCGCGC
GCATTCCCGATGAAGAGGCCGGTTACCGCCTGTTTGAGGATATAGTAATCTTTCTAAATAGCTTTGGATT
GGAGGAGTATGGCCACTAATACTAAGTTCAGCTAATAAAAAAATTTGCTAAAGAACTCCAGCTGGATTTC
ACTGATGAGAATATCGTCGGAGATAAATATAATAATTCCACTATAGACTATACTAGTATACTCCGTCTAC
TGTACGATACACTTCCGCTCAGGTCCTTGTCCTTTAACGAGGATTGTTACGTACGCTAATGGCGTCAAAA
CAAAGACTCTAGACCTAGGCCTTAAGATCTGATCATATGCATCCGCGGGCCCGGGTTAACGCGTAATCCA
TGGATCAAGAGACAGGATGAGGATCGTTTCGCATGATTGAACAAGATGGATTGCACGCAGGTTCTCCGGT
GCCCTGAATGAACTGCAGAAAGAGCTGGTAGTTGGCGCACTGTTCGAAGAACTGCCGATGTCCAGTAAGA
TTCTTACTATGCTGGTTGAACCGGATGCTGGTAAAGCTACTTGGGTTGCTGCTTCTACTTATGGTACCGA
TACAACTACTGGTGAGGAAGTTAAAGGAGCTCTTAAAGAAATCCACTTCAGTAGGTGGCCCGGCTCCATG
CACCGCGACGCAACGCGGGGAGGCAGACAAGGTATAGGGCGGCGCCTACAATCCATGCCAACCCGTTCCA
TGTGCTCGCCGAGGCGGTATAAATCGCCGTGACGATCAGCGGTCCAATGATCGAAGTTAGGCTGGTAAGA
GCCGCGAGCGATCCTTGAAGCTGTCCCTGATGGTCGTCATCTACCTGCCTGGACAGCATGGCCTGCAACG
CGGGCATCCCGATGCCGCCGGAAGCGAGAAGAATCATAATGGGGAAGGCCATCCAGCCTCGCGTCGCGAC
TAAGAAAATGCCGTCAAATCCGCTCGCCATGACTTCACTAACGATGCCTTTGAAAATCTTCAAGTTCTTT
TCTACTAATTCAAGGCGTGTCTCACCAGGTTTTTGGTTTGCTCCGGCGCAAATGCAGACAATATCAGCAT
CCTTGCAGGGTATGTTTCTCTTTGATGTCTTTTTGTTTGTGAAGTATTTCACATTTATATTGTGCAACAC
TTCACAAACTTTTGCAAGAGAAAAGTTTTGTCTGATTTATGAACAAAAAAGAAACCATCATTGATGGTTT
CTTTCGGTAAGTCCCGTCTAGCCTTGCCCTCAATGGGGAAGAGAACCGCTTAAGCCCGAGTCATTATATA
AACCATTTAGCACGTAATCAAAGCCAGGCTGATTCTGACCGGGCACTTGGGCGCTGCCATTATTAAAAAT
CACTTTTGCGTTGGTTGTATCCGTGTCCGCAGGCAGCGTCAGCGTGTAAATTCCGTCTGCATTTTTAGTC
ATTGGTTTTCCAGGCCAAGATCCGGTCAATTCAATTACTCGGCTCCCATCATGTTTATAGATATAAGCAT
TTCCTGGCTCCAATGATTCGGATTTTGATAGCCGATGGTTTTGGCCGACGCTGGATCTCTTTTAACAAAA
CTGTATTTCTCGGTCCTCGTTACACCATCACTGTTCGTTCCTTTTAACATGATGGTGTATGTTTTGCCAA
ATGGATCTCCTTTTCCGATTGTGAATTGATCTCCATCCTTAAACGCCTGTCGTCTGGTCCATTATTGATT
TGATAAACGGCTTTTGTTGTATTCGCATCTGCACGCAAGGTAATCGTCAGTTGATCATTGAAAGAATGTG
TTACACCTGTTTTGTAATTCTCAAGGAAAACATGAGGCGCTTTTGCAATATCATCAGGATAAAGCACAGC
TACAGACCTGGCATTGATCGTGCCTGTCAGTTTACCATCGTTCACTTGAAATGAACCCGCTCCAGCTTTA
TTGTCATACCTGCCATCAGGCAATTTTGTTGCCGTATTGATAGAGACAGAGGATGAACCTGCATTTGCCA
GCACAACGCCATGTGAGCCGCGCTGATTCATAAATATCTGGTTGTTTCCATTCGGGTTCGAGAGTTCCTC
AGGCTGTCCAGCCATCACATTGTGAAATCTATTGACCGCAGTGATAGCCTGATCTTCAAATAAAGCACTC
CCGCGATCGCCTATTTGGCTTTTCCCCGGGAACCTCACACCATTTCCGCCTCCCTCAGGTCTGGAAAAGA
AAAGAGGCGTACTGCCTGAACGAGAAGCTATCACCGCCCAGCCTAAACGGATTCCCCCTATGCAAGGGTT
TATTGTTTTCTAAAATCTGATTACCAATTAGAATGAATATTTCCCAAATATTAAATAATAAAACAAAAAA
ATTGAAAAAAGTGTTTCCACCATTTTTTCAATTTTTTTATAATTTTTTTAATCTGTTATTTAAATAGTTT
ATAGTTAAATTTACATTTTCATTAGTCCATTCAATATTCTCTCCAAGATAACTACGAACTGCTAACAAAA
TTCTCTCCCTATGTTCTAATGGAGAAGATTCAGCCACTGCATTTCCCGCAATATCTTTTGGTATGATTTT
ACCCGTGTCCATAGTTAAAATCATACGGCATAAAGTTAATATAGAGTTGGTTTCATCATCCTGATAATTA
TCTATTAATTCCTCTGACGAATCCATAATGGCTCTTCTCACATCAGAAAATGGAATATCAGGTAGTAATT
CCTCTAAGTCATAATTTCCGTATATTCTTTTATTTTTTCGTTTTGCTTGGTAAAGCATTATGGTTAAATC
TGAATTTAATTCCTTCTGAGGAATGTATCCTTGTTCATAAAGCTCTTGTAACCATTCTCCATAAATAAAT
TCTTGTTTGGGAGGATGATTCCACGGTACCATTTCTTGCTGAATAATAATTGTTAATTCAATATATCGTA
AGTTGCTTTTATCTCCTATTTTTTTTGAAATAGGTCTAATTTTTTGTATAAGTATTTCTTTACTTTGATC
TGTCAATGGTTCAGATACGACGACTAAAAAGTCAAGATCACTATTTGGTTTTAGTCCACTCTCAACTCCT
GATCCAAACATGTAAGTACCAATAAGGTTATTTTTTAAATGTTTCCGAAGTATTTTTTTCACTTTATTAA
TTTGTTCGTATGTATTCAAATATATCCTCCTCACTATTTTGATTAGTACCTATTTTATATCCATAGTTGT
TAATTAAATAAACTTAATTTAGTTTATTTATAGATTTCATTGGCTTCTAAATTTTTTATCTAGATAATAA
TTATTTTAGTTAATTTTATTCTAGATTATATATGATATGATCTTTCATTTCCATAAAACTAAAGTAAGTG
TAAACCTATTCATTGTTTTAAAAATATCTCTTGCCAGTCACGTTACGTTATTAGTTATAGTTATTATAAC
ATGTATTCACGAACGAAAATCGCCATTCGCCAGCTGCAGGAATTCGACCTCTAGCTTGAGGCATCAAATA
AAACGAAAGGCTCAGTCGAAAGACTGGGCCTTTCGTTTTATCTGTTGTTTGTCGGTGAACGCTCTCCTGA
GTAGGACAAATCCGCCGCTCTAGCTAAGCAGAAGGCCATCCTGACGGATGGCCTTTTTGCGTTTCTACAA
ACTCTTGTTAACTCTAGAGCTGCCTGCCGCGTTTCGGTGATGAAGATCTTCCCGATGATTATTAATTCAG
AACGCTCGGTTGCCGCGGCAAGAACGTTGCTCGAGATTGGATCCAATCATTTTGCAAAAGTTGTTGACTT
TATCTACAAGGTGTGGCATATTGGATCCAATAGCTGTCACCGGATGTGCTTTCCGGTCTGATGAGTCCGT
GAGGACGAAACAGCCTCTACAAATAATTTTGTTTAATCGGCTGTAAAGGAGGAATTCAAAATGTTTGCAA
AACGATTCAAAACCTCTTTACTGCCGTTATTCGCTGGATTTTTATTGCTGTTTCATTTGGTTCTGGCAGG
ACCGGCGGCTGCGAGTGCTGGAAGCACACATGAACATTCAGCACAATGGTTGAATAATTACAAAAAAGGA
TATGGTTACGGTCCTTATCCATTAGGTATAAATGGCGGTATGCACTACGGAGTTGATTTTTTTATGAATA
TTGGAACACCAGTAAAAGCTATTTCAAGCGGAAAAATAGTTGAAGCTGGTTGGAGTAATTACGGAGGAGG
TAATCAAATAGGTCTTATTGAAAATGATGGAGTGCATAGACAATGGTATATGCATCTAAGTAAATATAAT
GTTAAAGTAGGAGATTATGTCAAAGCTGGTCAAATAATCGGTTGGTCTGGAAGCACTGGTTATTCTACAG
CACCACATTTACACTTCCAAAGAATGGTTAATTCATTTTCAAATTCAACTGCCCAAGATCCAATGCCTTT
CTTAAAGAGCGCAGGATATGGAAAAGCAGGTGGTACAGTAACTCCAACGCCGAATACAGGTTGGAAAACA
AACAAATATGGCACACTATATAAATCAGAGTCAGCTAGCTTCACACCTAATACAGATATAATAACAAGAA
CGACTGGTCCATTTAGAAGCATGCCGCAGTCAGGAGTCTTAAAAGCAGGTCAAACAATTCATTATGATGA
AGTGATGAAACAAGACGGTCATGTTTGGGTAGGTTATACAGGTAACAGTGGCCAACGTATTTACTTGCCT
GTAAGAACATGGAATAAATCTACTAATACTTTAGGTGTTCTTTGGGGAACTATAAAGTAACGTCGTGACT
GGGAAAACCCTGGCGACTAGTCTTGGACTCCTGTTGATAGATCCAGTAATGACCTCAGAACTCCATCTGG
ATTTGTTCAGAACGCTCGGTTGCCGCCGGGCGTTTTTTATTGGTGAGAATCCAGGGGTCCCCAATAATTA
CGATTTAAATTGGAGCTTAGTCGACAGCTAGCCGCATGCAAGCTAATTCGGTGGAAACGAGGTCATCATT
TCCTTCCGAAAAAACGGTTGCATTTAAATCTTACATATGTAATACTTTCAAAGACTACATTTGTAAGATT
TGATGTTTGTAGCGCCCGTCGGCTGAAAGGTGGTGAACTACTATGGACATGCCTCGTATTAAACCGGGTC
AGCGTGTTATGATGGCACTGCGTAAAATGATTGCAAGCGGTGAAATCAAAAGTGGTGAACGTATTGCAGA
AATTCCGACCGCAGCAGCACTGGGTGTTAGCCGTATGCCGGTTCGTATCGCACTGCGTTCACTGGAACAA
GAAGGTCTGGTTGTTCGTCTGGGTGCACGTGGTTATGCAGCCCGTGGTGTTAGCAGCGATCAGATTCGTG
ATGCAATTGAAGTTCGTGGTGTTCTGGAAGGTTTTGCAGCACGTCGTCTGGCAGAACGTGGTATGACCGC
AGAAACCCATGCACGTTTTGTTGTACTGATTGCAGAAGGTGAAGCACTGTTTGCAGCCGGTCGCCTGAAT
GGTGAAGATCTGGATCGTTATGCCGCATATAATCAGGCATTTCATGATACCCTGGTTAGCGCAGCAGGTA
ATGGTGCAGTTGAAAGCGCACTGGCACGTAATGGTTTTGAACCGTTTGCAGCAGCCGGTGCACTGGCCCT
GGATCTGATGGACCTGTCTGCCGAATATGAACATCTGCTGGCAGCACATCGTCAGCATCAGGCAGTTCTG
GATGCAGTTAGCTGTGGTGATGCCGAAGGTGCAGAACGTATTATGCGTGATCATGCACTGGCAGCAATTC
GTAATGCAAAAGTTTTTGAAGCAGCAGCAAGCGCAGGCGCACCGCTGGGTGCAGCATGGTCAATTCGTGC
AGATTGATAAGGATCCTAATTGGTAACGAATCAGACAATTGACGGCGCGCAACGCAATTAATGTGAGTTA
GGATCCTGAGCGCCGGTCGCT
